Addgene plasmid #220115: pKM596-MpPHOT-LOV1
Purpose: The expression of MBP fused to MpPHOT-LOV1 in E. coli
Depositing lab: Yutaka Kodama. Depositing organization: Utsunomiya University. Publication: Functional comparison of phototropin from the liverworts Apopellia endiviifolia and Marchantia polymorpha. Yong LK, Keino I, Kanna Y, Noguchi M, Fujisawa M, Kodama Y. Photochem Photobiol. 2023 Oct 26. doi: 10.1111/php.13869. PubMed 37882095.
Backbone
  Vector backbone: pKM596
  Total vector size (bp): 6942
  Vector type: Bacterial Expression
Growth in bacteria
  Bacterial resistance: Ampicillin, 100 μg/mL
  Growth temperature: 37°C
  Growth strain: DH5alpha
  Copy number: Unknown
Gene/Insert
  Gene/Insert name: MpPHOT-LOV1
Terms and licenses: Academic/Nonprofit Terms; Industry Terms: Not Available to Industry
How to cite: pKM596-MpPHOT-LOV1 was a gift from Yutaka Kodama (Addgene plasmid # 220115 ; http://n2t.net/addgene:220115 ; RRID:Addgene_220115)
