[The description below was written by a language model from this plasmid's Addgene catalogue record and pLannotate feature annotations shown in this document.]
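Description:
pKM596-MpPHOT-LOV1 is a bacterial expression plasmid of about 6.9 kb, built on the pKM596 backbone, for producing the LOV1 domain of Marchantia polymorpha phototropin (MpPHOT) as a maltose-binding protein fusion in E. coli. It replicates from a ColE1/pMB1-type origin. The pBR322-derived bom site and the rop gene are also present, and the catalogue lists copy number as unknown. Selection is by ampicillin through the bla (AmpR) gene and its own promoter. An M13 phage origin is also annotated, which in principle allows single-stranded DNA production with helper phage.

Expression is driven by the hybrid tac promoter under control of a lac operator, and the plasmid carries lacI behind the lacIq promoter, so transcription is repressed until IPTG is added. The open reading frame begins with an MBP coding sequence that lacks the signal peptide, so the fusion stays in the cytosol. The insert follows, flanked by attB1 and attB2 sites, which indicates that it was introduced by Gateway recombination into a destination-type vector. The roughly 340 bp insert is annotated by homology to Chlamydomonas phototropin; this is an automated similarity match rather than the source, which the catalogue gives as the liverwort MpPHOT LOV1 domain. Downstream lie a residual lacZα fragment, a 5S rRNA segment and the rrnB T1 and T2 terminators.

LOV domains are the flavin-binding, blue-light-sensing modules of phototropins. The MBP partner typically aids solubility and permits amylose-affinity purification. The associated work compares phototropin function between two liverwort species, which is consistent with using the plasmid to make recombinant LOV1 protein for in vitro characterisation.
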