Features (pLannotate 1.2.2; 21 found; start..end, strand, type, name):
     31..52      +  protein_bind   CAP binding site: CAP binding activates transcription in the presence of cAMP. E. coli catabolite activator protein
     71..88      +  promoter       tet promoter (fragment): E. coli promoter for tetracycline efflux protein gene
    261..289     +  promoter       tac promoter: strong E. coli promoter; hybrid between the trp and lac UV5 promoters
    297..313     +  protein_bind   lac operator: The lac repressor binds to the lac operator to inhibit transcription in E. coli. This inhibition can be relieved by adding lactose or isopropyl-β-D-thiogalactopyranoside (IPTG). lac repressor encoded by lacI
    383..1483    +  CDS            MBP: maltose binding protein from E. coli; malE (mutated); This version of the gene does not encode a signal sequence, so MBP will remain in the cytosol.
   1493..1517    +  protein_bind   attB1: mutant version of attB; recombination site for the Gateway® BP reaction BP Clonase™
   1511..1846    +  CDS            PHOT (fragment): PHOT_CHLRE - Experimental evidence at protein level: Swiss-Prot protein existence level 1. Protein kinase that acts as a blue light photoreceptor (PubMed:15695460, PubMed:24285544). Required for non-photochemical quenching (NPQ), a mechanism that converts and dissipates the harmful excess absorbed light energy into heat and protect the photosynthetic apparatus from photo-oxidative damage (PubMed:27626383). Controls the energy-dependent chlorophyll fluorescence quenching (qE) activity of chlorophyll excited states by inducing the expression of the qE effector protein LHCSR3 in high light intens
   1851..1875    -  protein_bind   attB2: mutant version of attB; recombination site for the Gateway® BP reaction BP Clonase™
   1886..2040    +  CDS            lacZα (fragment): LacZα fragment of β-galactosidase; lacZ fragment
   2133..2248    +  ncRNA          5S rRNA: Accession: RF00001 - 5S ribosomal RNA
   2252..2338    +  terminator     rrnB T1 terminator: Escherichia coli rrnB; transcription terminator T1 from the E. coli rrnB gene
   2430..2457    +  terminator     rrnB T2 terminator: transcription terminator T2 from the E. coli rrnB gene
   2476..2567    +  promoter       AmpR promoter: bla
   2568..3428    +  CDS            AmpR: β-lactamase; bla; confers resistance to ampicillin, carbenicillin, and related antibiotics
   3470..3983    -  rep_origin     M13 ori (sequence partly withheld): M13 bacteriophage origin of replication; arrow indicates direction of (+) strand synthesis
   4094..4682    +  rep_origin     ori: high-copy-number ColE1/pMB1/pBR322/pUC origin of replication
   4868..5008    -  misc_feature   bom: basis of mobility region from pBR322
   5110..5301    -  CDS            rop: Rop protein, which maintains plasmids at low copy number; rop
   5318..5698    +  CDS            YPB1_ECOLX: Protein predicted: Swiss-Prot protein existence level 4. From Escherichia coli.
   5797..5874    +  promoter       lacIq promoter: lacI (mutant); In the lacIq allele, a single base change in the promoter boosts expression of the lacI gene about 10-fold.
   5875..18      +  CDS            lacI (across the origin): lac repressor; lacI; The lac repressor binds to the lac operator to inhibit transcription in E. coli. This inhibition can be relieved by adding lactose or isopropyl-β-D-thiogalactopyranoside (IPTG).
>Addgene plasmid #220115 | pKM596-MpPHOT-LOV1 | addgene full sequence | sequence record 447072 | Addgene NGS Result
CTGGAAAGCGGGCAGTGAGCGCAACGCAATTAATGTAAGTTAGCTCACTCATTAGGCACAATTCTCATGT
TTGACAGCTTATCATCGACTGCACGGTGCACCAATGCTTCTGGCGTCAGGCAGCCATCGGAAGCTGTGGT
ATGGCTGTGCAGGTCGTAAATCACTGCATAATTCGTGTCGCTCAAGGCGCACTCCCGTTCTGGATAATGT
TTTTTGCGCCGACATCATAACGGTTCTGGCAAATATTCTGAAATGAGCTGTTGACAATTAATCATCGGCT
CGTATAATGTGTGGAATTGTGAGCGGATAACAATTTCACACAGGAAACAGCCAGTCCGTTTAGGTGTTTT
CACGAGCACTTCACCAACAAGGACCATAGATTATGAAAACTGAAGAAGGTAAACTGGTAATCTGGATTAA
CGGCGATAAAGGCTATAACGGTCTCGCTGAAGTCGGTAAGAAATTCGAGAAAGATACCGGAATTAAAGTC
ACCGTTGAGCATCCGGATAAACTGGAAGAGAAATTCCCACAGGTTGCGGCAACTGGCGATGGCCCTGACA
TTATCTTCTGGGCACACGACCGCTTTGGTGGCTACGCTCAATCTGGCCTGTTGGCTGAAATCACCCCGGA
CAAAGCGTTCCAGGACAAGCTGTATCCGTTTACCTGGGATGCCGTACGTTACAACGGCAAGCTGATTGCT
TACCCGATCGCTGTTGAAGCGTTATCGCTGATTTATAACAAAGATCTGCTGCCGAACCCGCCAAAAACCT
GGGAAGAGATCCCGGCGCTGGATAAAGAACTGAAAGCGAAAGGTAAGAGCGCGCTGATGTTCAACCTGCA
AGAACCGTACTTCACCTGGCCGCTGATTGCTGCTGACGGGGGTTATGCGTTCAAGTATGAAAACGGCAAG
TACGACATTAAAGACGTGGGCGTGGATAACGCTGGCGCGAAAGCGGGTCTGACCTTCCTGGTTGACCTGA
TTAAAAACAAACACATGAATGCAGACACCGATTACTCCATCGCAGAAGCTGCCTTTAATAAAGGCGAAAC
AGCGATGACCATCAACGGCCCGTGGGCATGGTCCAACATCGACACCAGCAAAGTGAATTATGGTGTAACG
GTACTGCCGACCTTCAAGGGTCAACCATCCAAACCGTTCGTTGGCGTGCTGAGCGCAGGTATTAACGCCG
CCAGTCCGAACAAAGAGCTGGCAAAAGAGTTCCTCGAAAACTATCTGCTGACTGATGAAGGTCTGGAAGC
GGTTAATAAAGACAAACCGCTGGGTGCCGTAGCGCTGAAGTCTTACGAGGAAGAGTTGGCGAAAGATCCA
CGTATTGCCGCCACCATGGAAAACGCCCAGAAAGGTGAAATCATGCCGAACATCCCGCAGATGTCCGCTT
TCTGGTATGCCGTGCGTACTGCGGTGATCAACGCCGCCAGCGGTCGTCAGACTGTCGATGAAGCCCTGAA
AGACGCGCAGACTAATTCGATCACAAGTTTGTACAAAAAAGCAGGCTTCCAGCAGACCTTTGTGGTCTCG
GATGCCACACGCACGGACTTCCCCATTCTGTATGCCAGTGCGGGATTTTTCGCCATGACAGGTTACACTC
CCAGAGAGGTCATCGGAAGAAACTGTCGATTTCTCCAGGGACCTGATACCGACCAAAGCGACATAGAGAG
AATTCGAACTGCTCTCAAGGAGGGGAAGAGTTATTGTGGAAGACTTCTGAATTACAGGAAAGACGGAACT
CCTTTCTGGAACCTTCTGACAATTGCACCTATCAAGGACGACACTGGGAAAGTGCTCAAATACATTGGAA
TGCAGGTCGAGGTCAGCAAATACACATGAGACCCAGCTTTCTTGTACAAAGTGGTGATAGCTTGGCACTG
GCCGTCGTTTTACAACGTCGTGACTGGGAAAACCCTGGCGTTACCCAACTTAATCGCCTTGCAGCACATC
CCCCTTTCGCCAGCTGGCGTAATAGCGAAGAGGCCCGCACCGATCGCCCTTCCCAACAGTTGCGCAGCCT
GAATGGCGAATGGCAGCTTGGCTGTTTTGGCGGATGAGATAAGATTTTCAGCCTGATACAGATTAAATCA
GAACGCAGAAGCGGTCTGATAAAACAGAATTTGCCTGGCGGCAGTAGCGCGGTGGTCCCACCTGACCCCA
TGCCGAACTCAGAAGTGAAACGCCGTAGCGCCGATGGTAGTGTGGGGTCTCCCCATGCGAGAGTAGGGAA
CTGCCAGGCATCAAATAAAACGAAAGGCTCAGTCGAAAGACTGGGCCTTTCGTTTTATCTGTTGTTTGTC
GGTGAACGCTCTCCTGAGTAGGACAAATCCGCCGGGAGCGGATTTGAACGTTGCGAAGCAACGGCCCGGA
GGGTGGCGGGCAGGACGCCCGCCATAAACTGCCAGGCATCAAATTAAGCAGAAGGCCATCCTGACGGATG
GCCTTTTTGCGTTTCTACAAACTCTTTTGTTTATTTTTCTAAATACATTCAAATATGTATCCGCTCATGA
GACAATAACCCTGATAAATGCTTCAATAATATTGAAAAAGGAAGAGTATGAGTATTCAACATTTCCGTGT
CGCCCTTATTCCCTTTTTTGCGGCATTTTGCCTTCCTGTTTTTGCTCACCCAGAAACGCTGGTGAAAGTA
AAAGATGCTGAAGATCAGTTGGGTGCACGAGTGGGTTACATCGAACTGGATCTCAACAGCGGTAAGATCC
TTGAGAGTTTTCGCCCCGAAGAACGTTTCCCAATGATGAGCACTTTTAAAGTTCTGCTATGTGGCGCGGT
ATTATCCCGTGTTGACGCCGGGCAAGAGCAACTCGGTCGCCGCATACACTATTCTCAGAATGACTTGGTT
GAGTACTCACCAGTCACAGAAAAGCATCTTACGGATGGCATGACAGTAAGAGAATTATGCAGTGCTGCCA
TAACCATGAGTGATAACACTGCGGCCAACTTACTTCTGACAACGATCGGAGGACCGAAGGAGCTAACCGC
TTTTTTGCACAACATGGGGGATCATGTAACTCGCCTTGATCGTTGGGAACCGGAGCTGAATGAAGCCATA
CCAAACGACGAGCGTGACACCACGATGCCTGTAGCAATGGCAACAACGTTGCGCAAACTATTAACTGGCG
AACTACTTACTCTAGCTTCCCGGCAACAATTAATAGACTGGATGGAGGCGGATAAAGTTGCAGGACCACT
TCTGCGCTCGGCCCTTCCGGCTGGCTGGTTTATTGCTGATAAATCTGGAGCCGGTGAGCGTGGGTCTCGC
GGTATCATTGCAGCACTGGGGCCAGATGGTAAGCCCTCCCGTATCGTAGTTATCTACACGACGGGGAGTC
AGGCAACTATGGATGAACGAAATAGACAGATCGCTGAGATAGGTGCCTCACTGATTAAGCATTGGTAACT
GTCAGACCAAGTTTACTCATATATACTTTAGATTGATT
[38 nt withheld, positions 3469-3506]
A
[37 nt withheld, positions 3508-3544]
ATTTTGTTAAAATTCGCGTTAAATTTTTGTTAAATCAGCTCATTTTTTAACCAATAGGCCGAAATCGGCA
AAATCCCTTATAAATCAAAAGAATAGCCCGAGATAGGGT
[37 nt withheld, positions 3654-3690]
AAAGAACGTGGACTCCAACGTCAAAGG
[141 nt withheld, positions 3718-3858]
G
[125 nt withheld, positions 3860-3984]
AAAGGATCTAGGTGAAGATCCTTTTTGATAATCTCATGACCAAAATCCCTTAACGTGAGTTTTCGTTCCA
CTGAGCGTCAGACCCCGTAGAAAAGATCAAAGGATCTTCTTGAGATCCTTTTTTTCTGCGCGTAATCTGC
TGCTTGCAAACAAAAAAACCACCGCTACCAGCGGTGGTTTGTTTGCCGGATCAAGAGCTACCAACTCTTT
TTCCGAAGGTAACTGGCTTCAGCAGAGCGCAGATACCAAATACTGTCCTTCTAGTGTAGCCGTAGTTAGG
CCACCACTTCAAGAACTCTGTAGCACCGCCTACATACCTCGCTCTGCTAATCCTGTTACCAGTGGCTGCT
GCCAGTGGCGATAAGTCGTGTCTTACCGGGTTGGACTCAAGACGATAGTTACCGGATAAGGCGCAGCGGT
CGGGCTGAACGGGGGGTTCGTGCACACAGCCCAGCTTGGAGCGAACGACCTACACCGAACTGAGATACCT
ACAGCGTGAGCTATGAGAAAGCGCCACGCTTCCCGAAGGGAGAAAGGCGGACAGGTATCCGGTAAGCGGC
AGGGTCGGAACAGGAGAGCGCACGAGGGAGCTTCCAGGGGGAAACGCCTGGTATCTTTATAGTCCTGTCG
GGTTTCGCCACCTCTGACTTGAGCGTCGATTTTTGTGATGCTCGTCAGGGGGGCGGAGCCTATGGAAAAA
CGCCAGCAACGCGGCCTTTTTACGGTTCCTGGCCTTTTGCTGGCCTTTTGCTCACATGTTCTTTCCTGCG
TTATCCCCTGATTCTGTGGATAACCGTATTACCGCCTTTGAGTGAGCTGATACCGCTCGCCGCAGCCGAA
CGACCGAGCGCAGCGAGTCAGTGAGCGAGGAAGCGGAAGAGCGCCTGATGCGGTATTTTCTCCTTACGCA
TCTGTGCGGTATTTCACACCGCATATGGTGCACTCTCAGTACAATCTGCTCTGATGCCGCATAGTTAAGC
CAGTATACACTCCGCTATCGCTACGTGACTGGGTCATGGCTGCGCCCCGACACCCGCCAACACCCGCTGA
CGCGCCCTGACGGGCTTGTCTGCTCCCGGCATCCGCTTACAGACAAGCTGTGACCGTCTCCGGGAGCTGC
ATGTGTCAGAGGTTTTCACCGTCATCACCGAAACGCGCGAGGCAGCTGCGGTAAAGCTCATCAGCGTGGT
CGTGCAGCGATTCACAGATGTCTGCCTGTTCATCCGCGTCCAGCTCGTTGAGTTTCTCCAGAAGCGTTAA
TGTCTGGCTTCTGATAAAGCGGGCCATGTTAAGGGCGGTTTTTTCCTGTTTGGTCACTGATGCCTCCGTG
TAAGGGGGATTTCTGTTCATGGGGGTAATGATACCGATGAAACGAGAGAGGATGCTCACGATACGGGTTA
CTGATGATGAACATGCCCGGTTACTGGAACGTTGTGAGGGTAAACAACTGGCGGTATGGATGCGGCGGGA
CCAGAGAAAAATCACTCAGGGTCAATGCCAGCGCTTCGTTAATACAGATGTAGGTGTTCCACAGGGTAGC
CAGCAGCATCCTGCGATGCAGATCCGGAACATAATGGTGCAGGGCGCTGACTTCCGCGTTTCCAGACTTT
ACGAAACACGGAAACCGAAGACCATTCATGTTGTTGCTCAGGTCGCAGACGTTTTGCAGCAGCAGTCGCT
TCACGTTCGCTCGCGTATCGGTGATTCATTCTGCTAACCAGTAAGGCAACCCCGCCAGCCTAGCCGGGTC
CTCAACGACAGGAGCACGATCATGCGCACCCGTGGCCAGGACCCAACGCTGCCCGAAATTCCGACACCAT
CGAATGGTGCAAAACCTTTCGCGGTATGGCATGATAGCGCCCGGAAGAGAGTCAATTCAGGGTGGTGAAT
GTGAAACCAGTAACGTTATACGATGTCGCAGAGTATGCCGGTGTCTCTTATCAGACCGTTTCCCGCGTGG
TGAACCAGGCCAGCCACGTTTCTGCGAAAACGCGGGAAAAAGTGGAAGCGGCGATGGCGGAGCTGAATTA
CATTCCCAACCGCGTGGCACAACAACTGGCGGGCAAACAGTCGTTGCTGATTGGCGTTGCCACCTCCAGT
CTGGCCCTGCACGCGCCGTCGCAAATTGTCGCGGCGATTAAATCTCGCGCCGATCAACTGGGTGCCAGCG
TGGTGGTGTCGATGGTAGAACGAAGCGGCGTCGAAGCCTGTAAAGCGGCGGTGCACAATCTTCTCGCGCA
ACGCGTCAGTGGGCTGATCATTAACTATCCGCTGGATGACCAGGATGCCATTGCTGTGGAAGCTGCCTGC
ACTAATGTTCCGGCGTTATTTCTTGATGTCTCTGACCAGACACCCATCAACAGTATTATTTTCTCCCATG
AAGACGGTACGCGACTGGGCGTGGAGCATCTGGTCGCATTGGGTCACCAGCAAATCGCGCTGTTAGCGGG
CCCATTAAGTTCTGTCTCGGCGCGTCTGCGTCTGGCTGGCTGGCATAAATATCTCACTCGCAATCAAATT
CAGCCGATAGCGGAACGGGAAGGCGACTGGAGTGCCATGTCCGGTTTTCAACAAACCATGCAAATGCTGA
ATGAGGGCATCGTTCCCACTGCGATGCTGGTTGCCAACGATCAGATGGCGCTGGGCGCAATGCGCGCCAT
TACCGAGTCCGGGCTGCGCGTTGGTGCGGATATCTCGGTAGTGGGATACGACGATACCGAAGACAGCTCA
TGTTATATCCCGCCGTTAACCACCATCAAACAGGATTTTCGCCTGCTGGGGCAAACCAGCGTGGACCGCT
TGCTGCAACTCTCTCAGGGCCAGGCGGTGAAGGGCAATCAGCTGTTGCCCGTCTCACTGGTGAAAAGAAA
AACCACCCTGGCGCCCAATACGCAAACCGCCTCTCCCCGCGCGTTGGCCGATTCATTAATGCAGCTGGCA
CGACAGGTTTCCCGA
